Addgene plasmid #176785: pEE028
Purpose: Encodes codon optimized putative thermophilic PET hydrolase enzyme for bacterial expression
Depositing lab: Gregg Beckham. Depositing organization: National Laboratory of the Rockies (NLR). Publication: Sourcing thermotolerant poly(ethylene terephthalate) hydrolase scaffolds from natural diversity. Erickson E, Gado JE, Avilan L, Bratti F, Brizendine RK, Cox PA, Gill R, Graham R, Kim DJ, Konig G, Michener WE, Poudel S, Ramirez KJ, Shakespeare TJ, Zahn M, Boyd ES, Payne CM, DuBois JL, Pickford AR, Beckham GT, McGeehan JE. Nat Commun. 2022 Dec 21;13(1):7850. doi: 10.1038/s41467-022-35237-x. PubMed 36543766.
Backbone
  Vector backbone: pET21b(+)
  Backbone manufacturer: EMD Biosciences
  Backbone size w/o insert (bp): 5366
  Vector type: Bacterial Expression
Growth in bacteria
  Bacterial resistance: Ampicillin, 100 μg/mL
  Growth temperature: 37°C
  Growth strain: DH5alpha
  Copy number: High Copy
Gene/Insert
  Gene/Insert name: 305 (alt name: Environmental sample GxsBSedJan11_10251181)
  Species: Environmental sample
  Insert size (bp): 693
  Promoter: T7
  Tag / fusion protein: 6xHis (C terminal on backbone)
  Cloning method: Restriction Enzyme; 5′ cloning site NdeI (unknown if destroyed); 3′ cloning site XhoI (unknown if destroyed)
  Sequencing primers: 5′ T7 For; 3′ T7 Rev
Terms and licenses: Academic/Nonprofit Terms; Industry Terms: Not Available to Industry
Depositor comments: Accession Number GxsBSedJan11_10251181
How to cite: pEE028 was a gift from Gregg Beckham (Addgene plasmid # 176785 ; http://n2t.net/addgene:176785 ; RRID:Addgene_176785)
