[The description below was written by a language model from this plasmid's Addgene catalogue record and pLannotate feature annotations shown in this document.]
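Description:
pEE028 is a bacterial expression plasmid built on the pET21b(+) backbone, carrying a codon-optimized 693 bp open reading frame for a putative thermophilic poly(ethylene terephthalate) hydrolase. The insert, designated "305", derives from an environmental (metagenomic) sample rather than a cultured organism, and was cloned between the NdeI and XhoI sites of the vector. The full sequence record is 6,059 nt, consistent with the stated backbone plus insert. The plasmid replicates in E. coli through a ColE1/pBR322-type origin accompanied by the bom region and the rop gene. The catalogue lists it as high copy, although rop normally moderates copy number. Selection is by ampicillin through the β-lactamase gene, and an f1 origin is also present, allowing single-stranded DNA production.

Expression follows the standard pET arrangement: a T7 promoter immediately followed by a lac operator, then the strong T7 gene 10 ribosome binding site, the coding region, and a T7 terminator. The plasmid-borne lacI gene supplies repressor that keeps transcription off until IPTG is added, and transcription requires a host providing T7 RNA polymerase. The insert itself is not annotated in the feature table but occupies the gap between the RBS and the His tag. The tag, called a 9xHis fragment by the annotation software, corresponds to the backbone-encoded C-terminal 6xHis tag used for metal-affinity purification. The short SET1, TcR and YPB1 hits are most likely residual backbone sequence rather than functional elements. The construct belongs to a set made to produce and screen candidate thermotolerant PET-degrading enzymes sourced from natural diversity.
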