Features (pLannotate 1.2.2; 18 found; start..end, strand, type, name):
      1..25      +  protein_bind   lac operator: The lac repressor binds to the lac operator to inhibit transcription in E. coli. This inhibition can be relieved by adding lactose or isopropyl-β-D-thiogalactopyranoside (IPTG). lac repressor encoded by lacI
     40..62      +  RBS            RBS: efficient ribosome binding site from bacteriophage T7 gene 10 (Olins and Rangwala, 1989)
    772..789     +  CDS            9xHis (fragment): 9xHis affinity tag
    799..848     +  CDS            SET1 (fragment): solubility-enhancement tag derived from T7 phage gene 10B
    856..903     +  terminator     T7 terminator: transcription terminator for bacteriophage T7 RNA polymerase
    940..1368    +  rep_origin     f1 ori (sequence partly withheld): f1 bacteriophage origin of replication; arrow indicates direction of (+) strand synthesis
   1421..1525    +  promoter       AmpR promoter: bla
   1526..2386    +  CDS            AmpR: β-lactamase; bla; confers resistance to ampicillin, carbenicillin, and related antibiotics
   2557..3145    +  rep_origin     ori: high-copy-number ColE1/pMB1/pBR322/pUC origin of replication
   3331..3470    -  misc_feature   bom: basis of mobility region from pBR322
   3572..3763    -  CDS            rop: Rop protein, which maintains plasmids at low copy number; rop
   3780..4160    +  CDS            YPB1_ECOLX: Protein predicted: Swiss-Prot protein existence level 4. From Escherichia coli.
   4232..4523    -  CDS            TcR (fragment): tetracycline efflux protein; tet; confers resistance to tetracycline
   4538..4559    -  protein_bind   CAP binding site: CAP binding activates transcription in the presence of cAMP. E. coli catabolite activator protein
   4572..5654    -  CDS            lacI: lac repressor; lacI; The lac repressor binds to the lac operator to inhibit transcription in E. coli. This inhibition can be relieved by adding lactose or isopropyl-β-D-thiogalactopyranoside (IPTG).
   5655..5732    -  promoter       lacI promoter: lacI
   5740..6019    -  CDS            TcR (fragment): tetracycline efflux protein; tet; confers resistance to tetracycline
   6041..6059    +  promoter       T7 promoter: promoter for bacteriophage T7 RNA polymerase
>Addgene plasmid #176785 | pEE028 | addgene full sequence | sequence record 349193 | Addgene NGS Result
GGAATTGTGAGCGGATAACAATTCCCCTCTAGAAATAATTTTGTTTAACTTTAAGAAGGAGATATACATA
TGCAAGTAATTCAGCAGACCGTTACACTGCAAAAAACCCAACTGCGCCTGACCAAGGAAGGCTTCGTTAC
CAATTATCGTTTCCCGGTGGATTTCTACTACCCTGATTCTCCGGAATCTTTCCCGGTAATTCTGATCTCT
CATGGTTTTGGCTCGGTCCGCGAAAACTTCCGCACTCTGGCACAGCATCTGGCCTCTCACGGCTTCCTGG
TAGCCGTTCCGCAGCACATCGGCTCGGATCTGCAGTACCGTCAAGAGCTGATCAAAGGTACTTTATCCTC
CGCACTGTCCCCAGTTGAATTTTTGGCGCGTCCGACCGACCTGTCTACCATCATTGACTATCTGCAGGCG
ACTCAGAACACCGGCTCCTGGCAGAAGCGTGCAAATCTGCAGCAGATCGGCGTTATCGGTGATAGTCTGG
GCGGTACCACTGCTCTGACGATTGGTGGTGCACCGCTGGATATTCCGCGTCTGCAGACTAAATGTACCTC
GGACAACGTTATTGTGAACGTTGCCCTGATCCTGCAATGCCAGGCCTCGTTCCTGCCGCCGAGCGAATAC
AACCTGGCTGATTCCCGTGTCAAAGCCGTTATTGCCACGCACCCGCTGATCTCAGGCATTTTTTCTCCGG
ACTCTCTGGCGAAAATTCAGATCCCAGTGATGATTACCGCGGGCAACTTTGACATCATCACCCCGCTCGA
GCACCACCACCACCACCACTGAGATCCGGCTGCTAACAAAGCCCGAAAGGAAGCTGAGTTGGCTGCTGCC
ACCGCTGAGCAATAACTAGCATAACCCCTTGGGGCCTCTAAACGGGTCTTGAGGGGTTTTTTGCTGAAAG
GAGGAACTATATCCGGATTGGCGAATGGG
[124 nt withheld, positions 940-1063]
C
[91 nt withheld, positions 1065-1155]
A
[49 nt withheld, positions 1157-1205]
CCTTTGACGTTGGAGTCCACGTTCTTT
[37 nt withheld, positions 1233-1269]
ACCCTATCTCGGTCTATTCTTTTGATTTATAAGGGATTTTGCCGATTTCGGCCTATTGGTTAAAAAATGA
GCTGATTTAACAAAAATTTAACGCGAATTTTAACAAAATATTAACGCTTACAATTTAGGTGGCACTTTTC
GGGGAAATGTGCGCGGAACCCCTATTTGTTTATTTTTCTAAATACATTCAAATATGTATCCGCTCATGAG
ACAATAACCCTGATAAATGCTTCAATAATATTGAAAAAGGAAGAGTATGAGTATTCAACATTTCCGTGTC
GCCCTTATTCCCTTTTTTGCGGCATTTTGCCTTCCTGTTTTTGCTCACCCAGAAACGCTGGTGAAAGTAA
AAGATGCTGAAGATCAGTTGGGTGCACGAGTGGGTTACATCGAACTGGATCTCAACAGCGGTAAGATCCT
TGAGAGTTTTCGCCCCGAAGAACGTTTTCCAATGATGAGCACTTTTAAAGTTCTGCTATGTGGCGCGGTA
TTATCCCGTATTGACGCCGGGCAAGAGCAACTCGGTCGCCGCATACACTATTCTCAGAATGACTTGGTTG
AGTACTCACCAGTCACAGAAAAGCATCTTACGGATGGCATGACAGTAAGAGAATTATGCAGTGCTGCCAT
AACCATGAGTGATAACACTGCGGCCAACTTACTTCTGACAACGATCGGAGGACCGAAGGAGCTAACCGCT
TTTTTGCACAACATGGGGGATCATGTAACTCGCCTTGATCGTTGGGAACCGGAGCTGAATGAAGCCATAC
CAAACGACGAGCGTGACACCACGATGCCTGCAGCAATGGCAACAACGTTGCGCAAACTATTAACTGGCGA
ACTACTTACTCTAGCTTCCCGGCAACAATTAATAGACTGGATGGAGGCGGATAAAGTTGCAGGACCACTT
CTGCGCTCGGCCCTTCCGGCTGGCTGGTTTATTGCTGATAAATCTGGAGCCGGTGAGCGTGGGTCTCGCG
GTATCATTGCAGCACTGGGGCCAGATGGTAAGCCCTCCCGTATCGTAGTTATCTACACGACGGGGAGTCA
GGCAACTATGGATGAACGAAATAGACAGATCGCTGAGATAGGTGCCTCACTGATTAAGCATTGGTAACTG
TCAGACCAAGTTTACTCATATATACTTTAGATTGATTTAAAACTTCATTTTTAATTTAAAAGGATCTAGG
TGAAGATCCTTTTTGATAATCTCATGACCAAAATCCCTTAACGTGAGTTTTCGTTCCACTGAGCGTCAGA
CCCCGTAGAAAAGATCAAAGGATCTTCTTGAGATCCTTTTTTTCTGCGCGTAATCTGCTGCTTGCAAACA
AAAAAACCACCGCTACCAGCGGTGGTTTGTTTGCCGGATCAAGAGCTACCAACTCTTTTTCCGAAGGTAA
CTGGCTTCAGCAGAGCGCAGATACCAAATACTGTCCTTCTAGTGTAGCCGTAGTTAGGCCACCACTTCAA
GAACTCTGTAGCACCGCCTACATACCTCGCTCTGCTAATCCTGTTACCAGTGGCTGCTGCCAGTGGCGAT
AAGTCGTGTCTTACCGGGTTGGACTCAAGACGATAGTTACCGGATAAGGCGCAGCGGTCGGGCTGAACGG
GGGGTTCGTGCACACAGCCCAGCTTGGAGCGAACGACCTACACCGAACTGAGATACCTACAGCGTGAGCT
ATGAGAAAGCGCCACGCTTCCCGAAGGGAGAAAGGCGGACAGGTATCCGGTAAGCGGCAGGGTCGGAACA
GGAGAGCGCACGAGGGAGCTTCCAGGGGGAAACGCCTGGTATCTTTATAGTCCTGTCGGGTTTCGCCACC
TCTGACTTGAGCGTCGATTTTTGTGATGCTCGTCAGGGGGGCGGAGCCTATGGAAAAACGCCAGCAACGC
GGCCTTTTTACGGTTCCTGGCCTTTTGCTGGCCTTTTGCTCACATGTTCTTTCCTGCGTTATCCCCTGAT
TCTGTGGATAACCGTATTACCGCCTTTGAGTGAGCTGATACCGCTCGCCGCAGCCGAACGACCGAGCGCA
GCGAGTCAGTGAGCGAGGAAGCGGAAGAGCGCCTGATGCGGTATTTTCTCCTTACGCATCTGTGCGGTAT
TTCACACCGCAATGGTGCACTCTCAGTACAATCTGCTCTGATGCCGCATAGTTAAGCCAGTATACACTCC
GCTATCGCTACGTGACTGGGTCATGGCTGCGCCCCGACACCCGCCAACACCCGCTGACGCGCCCTGACGG
GCTTGTCTGCTCCCGGCATCCGCTTACAGACAAGCTGTGACCGTCTCCGGGAGCTGCATGTGTCAGAGGT
TTTCACCGTCATCACCGAAACGCGCGAGGCAGCTGCGGTAAAGCTCATCAGCGTGGTCGTGAAGCGATTC
ACAGATGTCTGCCTGTTCATCCGCGTCCAGCTCGTTGAGTTTCTCCAGAAGCGTTAATGTCTGGCTTCTG
ATAAAGCGGGCCATGTTAAGGGCGGTTTTTTCCTGTTTGGTCACTGATGCCTCCGTGTAAGGGGGATTTC
TGTTCATGGGGGTAATGATACCGATGAAACGAGAGAGGATGCTCACGATACGGGTTACTGATGATGAACA
TGCCCGGTTACTGGAACGTTGTGAGGGTAAACAACTGGCGGTATGGATGCGGCGGGACCAGAGAAAAATC
ACTCAGGGTCAATGCCAGCGCTTCGTTAATACAGATGTAGGTGTTCCACAGGGTAGCCAGCAGCATCCTG
CGATGCAGATCCGGAACATAATGGTGCAGGGCGCTGACTTCCGCGTTTCCAGACTTTACGAAACACGGAA
ACCGAAGACCATTCATGTTGTTGCTCAGGTCGCAGACGTTTTGCAGCAGCAGTCGCTTCACGTTCGCTCG
CGTATCGGTGATTCATTCTGCTAACCAGTAAGGCAACCCCGCCAGCCTAGCCGGGTCCTCAACGACAGGA
GCACGATCATGCGCACCCGTGGGGCCGCCATGCCGGCGATAATGGCCTGCTTCTCGCCGAAACGTTTGGT
GGCGGGACCAGTGACGAAGGCTTGAGCGAGGGCGTGCAAGATTCCGAATACCGCAAGCGACAGGCCGATC
ATCGTCGCGCTCCAGCGAAAGCGGTCCTCGCCGAAAATGACCCAGAGCGCTGCCGGCACCTGTCCTACGA
GTTGCATGATAAAGAAGACAGTCATAAGTGCGGCGACGATAGTCATGCCCCGCGCCCACCGGAAGGAGCT
GACTGGGTTGAAGGCTCTCAAGGGCATCGGTCGAGATCCCGGTGCCTAATGAGTGAGCTAACTTACATTA
ATTGCGTTGCGCTCACTGCCCGCTTTCCAGTCGGGAAACCTGTCGTGCCAGCTGCATTAATGAATCGGCC
AACGCGCGGGGAGAGGCGGTTTGCGTATTGGGCGCCAGGGTGGTTTTTCTTTTCACCAGTGAGACGGGCA
ACAGCTGATTGCCCTTCACCGCCTGGCCCTGAGAGAGTTGCAGCAAGCGGTCCACGCTGGTTTGCCCCAG
CAGGCGAAAATCCTGTTTGATGGTGGTTAACGGCGGGATATAACATGAGCTGTCTTCGGTATCGTCGTAT
CCCACTACCGAGATATCCGCACCAACGCGCAGCCCGGACTCGGTAATGGCGCGCATTGCGCCCAGCGCCA
TCTGATCGTTGGCAACCAGCATCGCAGTGGGAACGATGCCCTCATTCAGCATTTGCATGGTTTGTTGAAA
ACCGGACATGGCACTCCAGTCGCCTTCCCGTTCCGCTATCGGCTGAATTTGATTGCGAGTGAGATATTTA
TGCCAGCCAGCCAGACGCAGACGCGCCGAGACAGAACTTAATGGGCCCGCTAACAGCGCGATTTGCTGGT
GACCCAATGCGACCAGATGCTCCACGCCCAGTCGCGTACCGTCTTCATGGGAGAAAATAATACTGTTGAT
GGGTGTCTGGTCAGAGACATCAAGAAATAACGCCGGAACATTAGTGCAGGCAGCTTCCACAGCAATGGCA
TCCTGGTCATCCAGCGGATAGTTAATGATCAGCCCACTGACGCGTTGCGCGAGAAGATTGTGCACCGCCG
CTTTACAGGCTTCGACGCCGCTTCGTTCTACCATCGACACCACCACGCTGGCACCCAGTTGATCGGCGCG
AGATTTAATCGCCGCGACAATTTGCGACGGCGCGTGCAGGGCCAGACTGGAGGTGGCAACGCCAATCAGC
AACGACTGTTTGCCCGCCAGTTGTTGTGCCACGCGGTTGGGAATGTAATTCAGCTCCGCCATCGCCGCTT
CCACTTTTTCCCGCGTTTTCGCAGAAACGTGGCTGGCCTGGTTCACCACGCGGGAAACGGTCTGATAAGA
GACACCGGCATACTCTGCGACATCGTATAACGTTACTGGTTTCACATTCACCACCCTGAATTGACTCTCT
TCCGGGCGCTATCATGCCATACCGCGAAAGGTTTTGCGCCATTCGATGGTGTCCGGGATCTCGACGCTCT
CCCTTATGCGACTCCTGCATTAGGAAGCAGCCCAGTAGTAGGTTGAGGCCGTTGAGCACCGCCGCCGCAA
GGAATGGTGCATGCAAGGAGATGGCGCCCAACAGTCCCCCGGCCACGGGGCCTGCCACCATACCCACGCC
GAAACAAGCGCTCATGAGCCCGAAGTGGCGAGCCCGATCTTCCCCATCGGTGATGTCGGCGATATAGGCG
CCAGCAACCGCACCTGTGGCGCCGGTGATGCCGGCCACGATGCGTCCGGCGTAGAGGATCGAGATCTCGA
TCCCGCGAAATTAATACGACTCACTATAGG
