>Addgene plasmid #176785 | pEE028 | depositor partial sequence | sequence record 342625 | Insert (including NdeI and XhoI sites)
CATATGCAAGTAATTCAGCAGACCGTTACACTGCAAAAAACCCAACTGCGCCTGACCAAGGAAGGCTTCG
TTACCAATTATCGTTTCCCGGTGGATTTCTACTACCCTGATTCTCCGGAATCTTTCCCGGTAATTCTGAT
CTCTCATGGTTTTGGCTCGGTCCGCGAAAACTTCCGCACTCTGGCACAGCATCTGGCCTCTCACGGCTTC
CTGGTAGCCGTTCCGCAGCACATCGGCTCGGATCTGCAGTACCGTCAAGAGCTGATCAAAGGTACTTTAT
CCTCCGCACTGTCCCCAGTTGAATTTTTGGCGCGTCCGACCGACCTGTCTACCATCATTGACTATCTGCA
GGCGACTCAGAACACCGGCTCCTGGCAGAAGCGTGCAAATCTGCAGCAGATCGGCGTTATCGGTGATAGT
CTGGGCGGTACCACTGCTCTGACGATTGGTGGTGCACCGCTGGATATTCCGCGTCTGCAGACTAAATGTA
CCTCGGACAACGTTATTGTGAACGTTGCCCTGATCCTGCAATGCCAGGCCTCGTTCCTGCCGCCGAGCGA
ATACAACCTGGCTGATTCCCGTGTCAAAGCCGTTATTGCCACGCACCCGCTGATCTCAGGCATTTTTTCT
CCGGACTCTCTGGCGAAAATTCAGATCCCAGTGATGATTACCGCGGGCAACTTTGACATCATCACCCCGC
TCGAG
